Addgene plasmid #109902: pHH0103_UEVLD_UEV
Purpose: Protein expression and purification of UEVLD_UEV
Depositing lab: Sachdev Sidhu. Depositing organization: University of Toronto. Publication: Large-scale survey and database of high affinity ligands for peptide recognition modules. Teyra J, Kelil A, Jain S, Helmy M, Jajodia R, Hooda Y, Gu J, D'Cruz AA, Nicholson SE, Min J, Sudol M, Kim PM, Bader GD, Sidhu SS. Mol Syst Biol. 2020 Dec;16(12):e9310. doi: 10.15252/msb.20199310. PubMed 33438817.
Backbone
  Vector backbone: pHH0103
  Vector type: Bacterial Expression
Growth in bacteria
  Bacterial resistance: Ampicillin, 100 μg/mL
  Growth temperature: 37°C
  Growth strain: DH5alpha
  Copy number: Low Copy
Gene/Insert
  Gene/Insert name: UEVLD_UEV
  Species: H. sapiens (human)
  Entrez Gene: UEVLD (a.k.a. ATTP, UEV3)
  Cloning method: Restriction Enzyme; 5′ cloning site Sfi1 (unknown if destroyed); 3′ cloning site Not1 (unknown if destroyed)
Terms and licenses: Academic/Nonprofit Terms; Industry Terms: Not Available to Industry
How to cite: pHH0103_UEVLD_UEV was a gift from Sachdev Sidhu (Addgene plasmid # 109902 ; http://n2t.net/addgene:109902 ; RRID:Addgene_109902)
