[The description below was written by a language model from this plasmid's Addgene catalogue record and pLannotate feature annotations shown in this document.]
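Description:
pHH0103_UEVLD_UEV is a 7,161-nt bacterial expression plasmid built on the pHH0103 backbone for producing and purifying the UEV domain of human UEVLD (also known as UEV3 or ATTP) in E. coli. It is selected with ampicillin through a β-lactamase gene under its own promoter and replicates from a ColE1/pBR322-type origin. The catalogue lists it as low copy, and the annotation shows a pBR322 bom region plus rop sequence that is split into fragments by an inserted f1 phage origin. The f1 origin would allow single-stranded DNA production with helper phage.

The expression cassette is driven by the hybrid tac promoter with a downstream lac operator. The plasmid carries its own lacI gene under the lacIq promoter, so transcription is repressed until it is induced with IPTG. The annotated coding features run in order as a 6xHis tag, Schistosoma japonicum glutathione S-transferase, and then a fragment of UEVLD of about 440 nt. The fragment was cloned between SfiI and NotI sites, consistent with an N-terminally His- and GST-tagged fusion that can be captured on nickel or glutathione resins. A bacteriophage fd terminator lies immediately after the insert.

Downstream of the terminator are two fragments of M13 gene III, along with partial tetracycline resistance and tet promoter sequences. These look like remnants of a phagemid and pBR322 ancestry rather than functional parts of the expressed product, although the record does not comment on them. The associated work is a large-scale survey of peptide ligands for peptide recognition modules, which suggests the purified domain served as a binding target in that survey.
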