Features (pLannotate 1.2.2; 21 found; start..end, strand, type, name):
      1..29      +  promoter       tac promoter: strong E. coli promoter; hybrid between the trp and lac UV5 promoters
     37..53      +  protein_bind   lac operator: The lac repressor binds to the lac operator to inhibit transcription in E. coli. This inhibition can be relieved by adding lactose or isopropyl-β-D-thiogalactopyranoside (IPTG). lac repressor encoded by lacI
    138..155     +  CDS            6xHis: 6xHis affinity tag
    171..824     +  CDS            GST26_SCHJA: Experimental evidence at protein level: Swiss-Prot protein existence level 1. GST isoenzymes appear to play a central role in the parasite detoxification system. Other functions are also suspected including a role in increasing the solubility of haematin in the parasite gut. From Schistosoma japonicum (Blood fluke).
    906..1346    +  CDS            UEVLD (fragment): UEVLD_HUMAN - Also known as UEV3 From Homo sapiens (Human).
   1356..1403    +  terminator     fd terminator (sequence withheld): central terminator from bacteriophage fd (Otsuka and Kunisawa, 1982)
   1408..1620    +  CDS            M13 gene III (fragment) (sequence partly withheld): pIII; III; minor coat protein
   1635..2105    +  CDS            M13 gene III (fragment) (sequence partly withheld): pIII; III; minor coat protein
   2127..2197    +  CDS            TcR (fragment): tetracycline efflux protein; tet; confers resistance to tetracycline
   2439..2819    -  CDS            YPB1_ECOLX: Protein predicted: Swiss-Prot protein existence level 4. From Escherichia coli.
   2836..2987    +  CDS            rop (fragment): Rop protein, which maintains plasmids at low copy number; rop
   3023..3451    -  rep_origin     f1 ori (sequence partly withheld): f1 bacteriophage origin of replication; arrow indicates direction of (+) strand synthesis
   3460..3499    +  CDS            rop (fragment): Rop protein, which maintains plasmids at low copy number; rop
   3601..3741    +  misc_feature   bom: basis of mobility region from pBR322
   3927..4514    -  rep_origin     ori: high-copy-number ColE1/pMB1/pBR322/pUC origin of replication
   4685..5545    -  CDS            AmpR: β-lactamase; bla; confers resistance to ampicillin, carbenicillin, and related antibiotics
   5546..5650    -  promoter       AmpR promoter: bla
   5759..5836    +  promoter       lacIq promoter: lacI (mutant); In the lacIq allele, a single base change in the promoter boosts expression of the lacI gene about 10-fold.
   5837..6919    +  CDS            lacI: lac repressor; lacI; The lac repressor binds to the lac operator to inhibit transcription in E. coli. This inhibition can be relieved by adding lactose or isopropyl-β-D-thiogalactopyranoside (IPTG).
   6932..6953    +  protein_bind   CAP binding site: CAP binding activates transcription in the presence of cAMP. E. coli catabolite activator protein
   6972..6989    +  promoter       tet promoter (fragment): E. coli promoter for tetracycline efflux protein gene
>Addgene plasmid #109902 | pHH0103_UEVLD_UEV | addgene full sequence | sequence record 215046 | Addgene NGS Result
TTGACAATTAATCATCGGCTCGTATAATGTGTGGAATTGTGAGCGGATAACAATTTCACACAGGAAACAG
CCAGTCCGTTTAGGTGTTTTCACGAGCACTTCACCAACAAGGACCATAGATTATGAAAATCGAAGAACAC
CATCACCATCACCATTCCAGCGGTAAGCTTATGTCCCCTATACTAGGTTATTGGAAAATTAAGGGCCTTG
TGCAACCCACTCGACTTCTTTTGGAATATCTTGAAGAAAAATATGAAGAGCATTTGTATGAGCGCGATGA
AGGTGATAAATGGCGAAACAAAAAGTTTGAATTGGGTTTGGAGTTTCCCAATCTTCCTTATTATATTGAT
GGTGATGTTAAATTAACACAGTCTATGGCCATCATACGTTATATAGCTGACAAGCACAACATGTTGGGTG
GTTGTCCAAAAGAGCGTGCAGAGATTTCAATGCTTGAAGGAGCGGTTTTGGATATTAGATACGGTGTTTC
GAGAATTGCATATAGTAAAGACTTTGAAACTCTCAAAGTTGATTTTCTTAGCAAGCTACCTGAAATGCTG
AAAATGTTCGAAGATCGTTTATGTCATAAAACATATTTAAATGGTGATCATGTAACCCATCCTGACTTCA
TGTTGTATGACGCTCTTGATGTTGTTTTATACATGGACCCAATGTGCCTGGATGCGTTCCCAAAATTAGT
TTGTTTTAAAAAACGTATTGAAGCTATCCCACAAATTGATAAGTACTTGAAATCCAGCAAGTATATAGCA
TGGCCTTTGCAGGGCTGGCAAGCCACGTTTGGTGGTGGCGACCATCCTCCAAAATCGGATCTGGAAGTTC
TGTTCCAGGGGCCCCTGTCCAGCGGTCTGGTTCCGCGTGGTTCCGGTACCGCGGCCCAGCCGGCCATGGA
ATTTGACTGTGAAGGTCTGCGTCGCCTGCTGGGTAAATACAAGTTTCGTGATCTGACGGTTGAAGAACTG
CGTAATGTGAATGTGTTTTTCCCGCATTTTAAATATAGCATGGATACCTACGTCTTCAAAGATAGCTCTC
AGAAGGACCTGCTGAACTTTACCGGCACGATCCCGGTGATGTATCAGGGTAACACCTACAATATTCCGAT
CCGTTTCTGGATCCTGGATAGTCACCCGTTTGCGCCGCCGATTTGCTTCCTGAAACCGACGGCCAACATG
GGCATCCTGGTCGGCAAGCATGTGGACGCACAGGGCCGCATTTATCTGCCGTACCTGCAAAATTGGTCAC
ACCCGAAATCGGTGATTGTTGGTCTGATCAAAGAAATGATTGCGAAGTTTCAGGAAGAACTGCCGATGTA
TAGTCTGTCCGCGGCCGCATA
[142 nt withheld, positions 1352-1493]
C
[98 nt withheld, positions 1495-1592]
AGTTTGTACTGGTGACGAAACTCAGTGTCTAGCTAGAGTGGC
[149 nt withheld, positions 1635-1783]
T
[41 nt withheld, positions 1785-1825]
T
[62 nt withheld, positions 1827-1888]
A
[35 nt withheld, positions 1890-1924]
CCTCCCTCAATCGGTTGAATGTCGCCCTTTTGTCTTTGGCGCTGGTAAACCATATGAA
[86 nt withheld, positions 1983-2068]
T
[54 nt withheld, positions 2070-2123]
CTAGCGCCGCCCTATACCTTGTCTGCCTCCCCGCGTTGCGTCGCGGTGCATGGAGCCGGGCCACCTCGAC
CTGAATGGAAGCCGGCGGCACCTCGCTAACGGATTCACCACTCCAAGAATTGGAGCCAATCAATTCTTGC
GGAGAACTGTGAATGCGCAAACCAACCCTTGGCAGAACATATCCATCGCGTCCGCCATCTCCAGCAGCCG
CACGCGGCGCATCTCGGGCAGCGTTGGGTCCTGGCCACGGGTGCGCATGATCGTGCTCCTGTCGTTGAGG
ACCCGGCTAGGCTGGCGGGGTTGCCTTACTGGTTAGCAGAATGAATCACCGATACGCGAGCGAACGTGAA
GCGACTGCTGCTGCAAAACGTCTGCGACCTGAGCAACAACATGAATGGTCTTCGGTTTCCGTGTTTCGTA
AAGTCTGGAAACGCGGAAGTCAGCGCCCTGCACCATTATGTTCCGGATCTGCATCGCAGGATGCTGCTGG
CTACCCTGTGGAACACCTACATCTGTATTAACGAAGCGCTGGCATTGACCCTGAGTGATTTTTCTCTGGT
CCCGCCGCATCCATACCGCCAGTTGTTTACCCTCACAACGTTCCAGTAACCGGGCATGTTCATCATCAGT
AACCCGTATCGTGAGCATCCTCTCTCGTTTCATCGGTATCATTACCCCCATGAACAGAAATCCCCCTTAC
ACGGAGGCATCAGTGACCAAACAGGAAAAAACCGCCCTTAACATGGCCCGCTTTATCAGAAGCCAGACAT
TAACGCTTCTGGAGAAACTCAACGAGCTGGACGCGGATGAACAGGCAGACATCTGTGAATCGCTTCACGA
CCACGCTGATGAGCTTTACCGCAGGATCCGCGAAATTGTAAGCGTTAATATTTTGTTAAAATTCGCGTTA
AATTTTTGTTAAATCAGCTCATTTTTTAACCAATAGGCCGAAATCGGCAAAATCCCTTATAAATCAAAAG
AATAGACCGAGATAGGGT
[37 nt withheld, positions 3122-3158]
AAAGAACGTGGACTCCAACGTCAAAGG
[49 nt withheld, positions 3186-3234]
T
[91 nt withheld, positions 3236-3326]
G
[124 nt withheld, positions 3328-3451]
CGCGGATCCTGCCTCGCGCGTTTCGGTGATGACGGTGAAAACCTCTGACACATGCAGCTCCCGGAGACGG
TCACAGCTTGTCTGTAAGCGGATGCCGGGAGCAGACAAGCCCGTCAGGGCGCGTCAGCGGGTGTTGGCGG
GTGTCGGGGCGCAGCCATGACCCAGTCACGTAGCGATAGCGGAGTGTATACTGGCTTAACTATGCGGCAT
CAGAGCAGATTGTACTGAGAGTGCACCATATGCGGTGTGAAATACCGCACAGATGCGTAAGGAGAAAATA
CCGCATCAGGCGCTCTTCCGCTTCCTCGCTCACTGACTCGCTGCGCTCGGTCGTTCGGCTGCGGCGAGCG
GTATCAGCTCACTCAAAGGCGGTAATACGGTTATCCACAGAATCAGGGGATAACGCAGGAAAGAACATGT
GAGCAAAAGGCCAGCAAAAGGCCAGGAACCGTAAAAAGGCCGCGTTGCTGGCGTTTTTCCATAGGCTCCG
CCCCCCTGACGAGCATCACAAAAATCGACGCTCAAGTCAGAGGTGGCGAAACCCGACAGGACTATAAAGA
TACCAGGGTTTCCCCCTGGAAGCTCCCTCGTGCGCTCTCCTGTTCCGACCCTGCCGCTTACCGGATACCT
GTCCGCCTTTCTCCCTTCGGGAAGCGTGGCGCTTTCTCATAGCTCACGCTGTAGGTATCTCAGTTCGGTG
TAGGTCGTTCGCTCCAAGCTGGGCTGTGTGCACGAACCCCCCGTTCAGCCCGACCGCTGCGCCTTATCCG
GTAACTATCGTCTTGAGTCCAACCCGGTAAGACACGACTTATCGCCACTGGCAGCAGCCACTGGTAACAG
GATTAGCAGAGCGAGGTATGTAGGCGGTGCTACAGAGTTCTTGAAGTGGTGGCCTAACTACGGCTACACT
AGAAGGACAGTATTTGGTATCTGCGCTCTGCTGAAGCCAGTTACCTTCGGAAAAAGAGTTGGTAGCTCTT
GATCCGGCAAACAAACCACCGCTGGTAGCGGTGGTTTTTTTGTTTGCAAGCAGCAGATTACGCGCAGAAA
AAAAGGATCTCAAGAAGATCCTTTGATCTTTTCTACGGGGTCTGACGCTCAGTGGAACGAAAACTCACGT
TAAGGGATTTTGGTCATGAGATTATCAAAAAGGATCTTCACCTAGATCCTTTTAAATTAAAAATGAAGTT
TTAAATCAATCTAAAGTATATATGAGTAAACTTGGTCTGACAGTTACCAATGCTTAATCAGTGAGGCACC
TATCTCAGCGATCTGTCTATTTCGTTCATCCATAGTTGCCTGACTCCCCGTCGTGTAGATAACTACGATA
CGGGAGGGCTTACCATCTGGCCCCAGTGCTGCAATGATACCGCGAGACCCACGCTCACCGGCTCCAGATT
TATCAGCAATAAACCAGCCAGCCGGAAGGGCCGAGCGCAGAAGTGGTCCTGCAACTTTATCCGCCTCCAT
CCAGTCTATTAATTGTTGCCGGGAAGCTAGAGTAAGTAGTTCGCCAGTTAATAGTTTGCGCAACGTTGTT
GCCATTGCTGCAGGCATCGTGGTGTCACGCTCGTCGTTTGGTATGGCTTCATTCAGCTCCGGTTCCCAAC
GATCAAGGCGAGTTACATGATCCCCCATGTTGTGCAAAAAAGCGGTTAGCTCCTTCGGTCCTCCGATCGT
TGTCAGAAGTAAGTTGGCCGCAGTGTTATCACTCATGGTTATGGCAGCACTGCATAATTCTCTTACTGTC
ATGCCATCCGTAAGATGCTTTTCTGTGACTGGTGAGTACTCAACCAAGTCATTCTGAGAATAGTGTATGC
GGCGACCGAGTTGCTCTTGCCCGGCGTCAACACGGGATAATACCGCGCCACATAGCAGAACTTTAAAAGT
GCTCATCATTGGAAAACGTTCTTCGGGGCGAAAACTCTCAAGGATCTTACCGCTGTTGAGATCCAGTTCG
ATGTAACCCACTCGTGCACCCAACTGATCTTCAGCATCTTTTACTTTCACCAGCGTTTCTGGGTGAGCAA
AAACAGGAAGGCAAAATGCCGCAAAAAAGGGAATAAGGGCGACACGGAAATGTTGAATACTCATACTCTT
CCTTTTTCAATATTATTGAAGCATTTATCAGGGTTATTGTCTCATGAGCGGATACATATTTGAATGTATT
TAGAAAAATAAACAAATAGGGGTTCCGCGCACATTTCCCCGAAAAGTGCCACCTGACGTCTAAGAAACCA
TTATTATCATGACATTAACCTATAAAAATAGGCGTATCACGAGGCCCTTTCGTCTTCAAGAATTCCCGAC
ACCATCGAATGGTGCAAAACCTTTCGCGGTATGGCATGATAGCGCCCGGAAGAGAGTCAATTCAGGGTGG
TGAATGTGAAACCAGTAACGTTATACGATGTCGCAGAGTATGCCGGTGTCTCTTATCAGACCGTTTCCCG
CGTGGTGAACCAGGCCAGCCACGTTTCTGCGAAAACGCGGGAAAAAGTGGAAGCGGCGATGGCGGAGCTG
AATTACATTCCCAACCGCGTGGCACAACAACTGGCGGGCAAACAGTCGTTGCTGATTGGCGTTGCCACCT
CCAGTCTGGCCCTGCACGCGCCGTCGCAAATTGTCGCGGCGATTAAATCTCGCGCCGATCAACTGGGTGC
CAGCGTGGTGGTGTCGATGGTAGAACGAAGCGGCGTCGAAGCCTGTAAAGCGGCGGTGCACAATCTTCTC
GCGCAACGCGTCAGTGGGCTGATCATTAACTATCCGCTGGATGACCAGGATGCCATTGCTGTGGAAGCTG
CCTGCACTAATGTTCCGGCGTTATTTCTTGATGTCTCTGACCAGACACCCATCAACAGTATTATTTTCTC
CCATGAAGACGGTACGCGACTGGGCGTGGAGCATCTGGTCGCATTGGGTCACCAGCAAATCGCGCTGTTA
GCGGGCCCATTAAGTTCTGTCTCGGCGCGTCTGCGTCTGGCTGGCTGGCATAAATATCTCACTCGCAATC
AAATTCAGCCGATAGCGGAACGGGAAGGCGACTGGAGTGCCATGTCCGGTTTTCAACAAACCATGCAAAT
GCTGAATGAGGGCATCGTTCCCACTGCGATGCTGGTTGCCAACGATCAGATGGCGCTGGGCGCAATGCGC
GCCATTACCGAGTCCGGGCTGCGCGTTGGTGCGGATATCTCGGTAGTGGGATACGACGATACCGAAGACA
GCTCATGTTATATCCCGCCGTTAACCACCATCAAACAGGATTTTCGCCTGCTGGGGCAAACCAGCGTGGA
CCGCTTGCTGCAACTCTCTCAGGGCCAGGCGGTGAAGGGCAATCAGCTGTTGCCCGTCTCACTGGTGAAA
AGAAAAACCACCCTGGCGCCCAATACGCAAACCGCCTCTCCCCGCGCGTTGGCCGATTCATTAATGCAGC
TGGCACGACAGGTTTCCCGACTGGAAAGCGGGCAGTGAGCGCAACGCAATTAATGTAAGTTAGCTCACTC
ATTAGGCACAATTCTCATGTTTGACAGCTTATCATCGACTGCACGGTGCACCAATGCTTCTGGCGTCAGG
CAGCCATCGGAAGCTGTGGTATGGCTGTGCAGGTCGTAAATCACTGCATAATTCGTGTCGCTCAAGGCGC
ACTCCCGTTCTGGATAATGTTTTTTGCGCCGACATCATAACGGTTCTGGCAAATATTCTGAAATGAGCTG
