>Addgene plasmid #109902 | pHH0103_UEVLD_UEV | depositor partial sequence | sequence record 206854 | pHH0103_UEVLD_UEV sequence 456 bps
GGCCCAGCCGGCCATGGAATTTGACTGTGAAGGTCTGCGTCGCCTGCTGGGTAAATACAAGTTTCGTGAT
CTGACGGTTGAAGAACTGCGTAATGTGAATGTGTTTTTCCCGCATTTTAAATATAGCATGGATACCTACG
TCTTCAAAGATAGCTCTCAGAAGGACCTGCTGAACTTTACCGGCACGATCCCGGTGATGTATCAGGGTAA
CACCTACAATATTCCGATCCGTTTCTGGATCCTGGATAGTCACCCGTTTGCGCCGCCGATTTGCTTCCTG
AAACCGACGGCCAACATGGGCATCCTGGTCGGCAAGCATGTGGACGCACAGGGCCGCATTTATCTGCCGT
ACCTGCAAAATTGGTCACACCCGAAATCGGTGATTGTTGGTCTGATCAAAGAAATGATTGCGAAGTTTCA
GGAAGAACTGCCGATGTATAGTCTGTCCGCGGCCGC
